>Addgene plasmid #76478 | TNK1 gRNA (BRDN0001146081) | addgene full sequence | sequence record 185916 | Addgene Assembled Sequence
CCCGGGTGCAAAGATGGATAAAGTTTTAAACAGAGAGGAATCTTTGCAGCTAATGGACCTTCTAGGTCTT
GAAAGGAGTGGGAATTGGCTCCGGTGCCCGTCAGTGGGCAGAGCGCACATCGCCCACAGTCCCCGAGAAG
TTGGGGGGAGGGGTCGGCAATTGATCCGGTGCCTAGAGAAGGTGGCGCGGGGTAAACTGGGAAAGTGATG
TCGTGTACTGGCTCCGCCTTTTTCCCGAGGGTGGGGGAGAACCGTATATAAGTGCAGTAGTCGCCGTGAA
CGTTCTTTTTCGCAACGGGTTTGCCGCCAGAACACAGGTAAGTGCCGTGTGTGGTTCCCGCGGGCCTGGC
CTCTTTACGGGTTATGGCCCTTGCGTGCCTTGAATTACTTCCACCTGGCTGCAGTACGTGATTCTTGATC
CCGAGCTTCGGGTTGGAAGTGGGTGGGAGAGTTCGAGGCCTTGCGCTTAAGGAGCCCCTTCGCCTCGTGC
TTGAGTTGAGGCCTGGCCTGGGCGCTGGGGCCGCCGCGTGCGAATCTGGTGGCACCTTCGCGCCTGTCTC
GCTGCTTTCGATAAGTCTCTAGCCATTTAAAATTTTTGATGACCTGCTGCGACGCTTTTTTTCTGGCAAG
ATAGTCTTGTAAATGCGGGCCAAGATCTGCACACTGGTATTTCGGTTTTTGGGGCCGCGGGCGGCGACGG
GGCCCGTGCGTCCCAGCGCACATGTTCGGCGAGGCGGGGCCTGCGAGCGCGGCCACCGAGAATCGGACGG
GGGTAGTCTCAAGCTGGCCGGCCTGCTCTGGTGCCTGGCCTCGCGCCGCCGTGTATCGCCCCGCCCTGGG
CGGCAAGGCTGGCCCGGTCGGCACCAGTTGCGTGAGCGGAAAGATGGCCGCTTCCCGGCCCTGCTGCAGG
GAGCTCAAAATGGAGGACGCGGCGCTCGGGAGAGCGGGCGGGTGAGTCACCCACACAAAGGAAAAGGGCC
TTTCCGTCCTCAGCCGTCGCTTCATGTGACTCCACGGAGTACCGGGCGCCGTCCAGGCACCTCGATTAGT
TCTCGAGCTTTTGGAGTACGTCGTCTTTAGGTTGGGGGGAGGGGTTTTATGCGATGGAGTTTCCCCACAC
TGAGTGGGTGGAGACTGAAGTTAGGCCAGCTTGGCACTTGATGTAATTCTCCTTGGAATTTGCCCTTTTT
GAGTTTGGATCTTGGTTCATTCTCAAGCCTCAGACAGTGGTTCAAAGTTTTTTTCTTCCATTTCAGGTGT
CGTGACGTACGGCCACCATGACCGAGTACAAGCCCACGGTGCGCCTCGCCACCCGCGACGACGTCCCCAG
GGCCGTACGCACCCTCGCCGCCGCGTTCGCCGACTACCCCGCCACGCGCCACACCGTCGATCCGGACCGC
CACATCGAGCGGGTCACCGAGCTGCAAGAACTCTTCCTCACGCGCGTCGGGCTCGACATCGGCAAGGTGT
GGGTCGCGGACGACGGCGCCGCCGTGGCGGTCTGGACCACGCCGGAGAGCGTCGAAGCGGGGGCGGTGTT
CGCCGAGATCGGCCCGCGCATGGCCGAGTTGAGCGGTTCCCGGCTGGCCGCGCAGCAACAGATGGAAGGC
CTCCTGGCGCCGCACCGGCCCAAGGAGCCCGCGTGGTTCCTGGCCACCGTCGGAGTCTCGCCCGACCACC
AGGGCAAGGGTCTGGGCAGCGCCGTCGTGCTCCCCGGAGTGGAGGCGGCCGAGCGCGCCGGGGTGCCCGC
CTTCCTGGAGACCTCCGCGCCCCGCAACCTCCCCTTCTACGAGCGGCTCGGCTTCACCGTCACCGCCGAC
GTCGAGGTGCCCGAAGGACCGCGCACCTGGTGCATGACCCGCAAGCCCGGTGCCTGAACGCGTTAAGTCG
ACAATCAACCTCTGGATTACAAAATTTGTGAAAGATTGACTGGTATTCTTAACTATGTTGCTCCTTTTAC
GCTATGTGGATACGCTGCTTTAATGCCTTTGTATCATGCTATTGCTTCCCGTATGGCTTTCATTTTCTCC
TCCTTGTATAAATCCTGGTTGCTGTCTCTTTATGAGGAGTTGTGGCCCGTTGTCAGGCAACGTGGCGTGG
TGTGCACTGTGTTTGCTGACGCAACCCCCACTGGTTGGGGCATTGCCACCACCTGTCAGCTCCTTTCCGG
GACTTTCGCTTTCCCCCTCCCTATTGCCACGGCGGAACTCATCGCCGCCTGCCTTGCCCGCTGCTGGACA
GGGGCTCGGCTGTTGGGCACTGACAATTCCGTGGTGTTGTCGGGGAAATCATCGTCCTTTCCTTGGCTGC
TCGCCTGTGTTGCCACCTGGATTCTGCGCGGGACGTCCTTCTGCTACGTCCCTTCGGCCCTCAATCCAGC
GGACCTTCCTTCCCGCGGCCTGCTGCCGGCTCTGCGGCCTCTTCCGCGTCTTCGCCTTCGCCCTCAGACG
AGTCGGATCTCCCTTTGGGCCGCCTCCCCGCGTCGACTTTAAGACCAATGACTTACAAGGCAGCTGTAGA
TCTTAGCCACTTTTTAAAAGAAAAGGGGGGACTGGAAGGGCTAATTCACTCCCAACGAAGACAAGATCTG
CTTTTTGCTTGTACTGGGTCTCTCTGGTTAGACCAGATCTGAGCCTGGGAGCTCTCTGGCTAACTAGGGA
ACCCACTGCTTAAGCCTCAATAAAGCTTGCCTTGAGTGCTTCAAGTAGTGTGTGCCCGTCTGTTGTGTGA
CTCTGGTAACTAGAGATCCCTCAGACCCTTTTAGTCAGTGTGGAAAATCTCTAGCAGTACGTATAGTAGT
TCATGTCATCTTATTATTCAGTATTTATAACTTGCAAAGAAATGAATATCAGAGAGTGAGAGGAACTTGT
TTATTGCAGCTTATAATGGTTACAAATAAAGCAATAGCATCACAAATTTCACAAATAAAGCATTTTTTTC
ACTGCATTCTAGTTGTGGTTTGTCCAAACTCATCAATGTATCTTATCATGTCTGGCTCTAGCTATCCCGC
CCCTAACTCCGCCCATCCCGCCCCTAACTCCGCCCAGTTCCGCCCATTCTCCGCCCCATGGCTGACTAAT
TTTTTTTATTTATGCAGAGGCCGAGGCCGCCTCGGCCTCTGAGCTATTCCAGAAGTAGTGAGGAGGCTTT
TTTGGAGGCCTAGGGACGTACCCAATTCGCCCTATAGTGAGTCGTATTACGCGCGCTCACTGGCCGTCGT
TTTACAACGTCGTGACTGGGAAAACCCTGGCGTTACCCAACTTAATCGCCTTGCAGCACATCCCCCTTTC
GCCAGCTGGCGTAATAGCGAAGAGGCCCGCACCGATCGCCCTTCCCAACAGTTGCGCAGCCTGAATGGCG
AATGGG
[124 nt withheld, positions 3367-3490]
C
[91 nt withheld, positions 3492-3582]
A
[49 nt withheld, positions 3584-3632]
CCTTTGACGTTGGAGTCCACGTTCTTT
[37 nt withheld, positions 3660-3696]
ACCCTATCTCGGTCTATTCTTTTGATTTATAAGGGATTTTGCCGATTTCGGCCTATTGGTTAAAAAATGA
GCTGATTTAACAAAAATTTAACGCGAATTTTAACAAAATATTAACGCTTACAATTTAGGTGGCACTTTTC
GGGGAAATGTGCGCGGAACCCCTATTTGTTTATTTTTCTAAATACATTCAAATATGTATCCGCTCATGAG
ACAATAACCCTGATAAATGCTTCAATAATATTGAAAAAGGAAGAGTATGAGTATTCAACATTTCCGTGTC
GCCCTTATTCCCTTTTTTGCGGCATTTTGCCTTCCTGTTTTTGCTCACCCAGAAACGCTGGTGAAAGTAA
AAGATGCTGAAGATCAGTTGGGTGCACGAGTGGGTTACATCGAACTGGATCTCAACAGCGGTAAGATCCT
TGAGAGTTTTCGCCCCGAAGAACGTTTTCCAATGATGAGCACTTTTAAAGTTCTGCTATGTGGCGCGGTA
TTATCCCGTATTGACGCCGGGCAAGAGCAACTCGGTCGCCGCATACACTATTCTCAGAATGACTTGGTTG
AGTACTCACCAGTCACAGAAAAGCATCTTACGGATGGCATGACAGTAAGAGAATTATGCAGTGCTGCCAT
AACCATGAGTGATAACACTGCGGCCAACTTACTTCTGACAACGATCGGAGGACCGAAGGAGCTAACCGCT
TTTTTGCACAACATGGGGGATCATGTAACTCGCCTTGATCGTTGGGAACCGGAGCTGAATGAAGCCATAC
CAAACGACGAGCGTGACACCACGATGCCTGTAGCAATGGCAACAACGTTGCGCAAACTATTAACTGGCGA
ACTACTTACTCTAGCTTCCCGGCAACAATTAATAGACTGGATGGAGGCGGATAAAGTTGCAGGACCACTT
CTGCGCTCGGCCCTTCCGGCTGGCTGGTTTATTGCTGATAAATCTGGAGCCGGTGAGCGTGGGTCTCGCG
GTATCATTGCAGCACTGGGGCCAGATGGTAAGCCCTCCCGTATCGTAGTTATCTACACGACGGGGAGTCA
GGCAACTATGGATGAACGAAATAGACAGATCGCTGAGATAGGTGCCTCACTGATTAAGCATTGGTAACTG
TCAGACCAAGTTTACTCATATATACTTTAGATTGATTTAAAACTTCATTTTTAATTTAAAAGGATCTAGG
TGAAGATCCTTTTTGATAATCTCATGACCAAAATCCCTTAACGTGAGTTTTCGTTCCACTGAGCGTCAGA
CCCCGTAGAAAAGATCAAAGGATCTTCTTGAGATCCTTTTTTTCTGCGCGTAATCTGCTGCTTGCAAACA
AAAAAACCACCGCTACCAGCGGTGGTTTGTTTGCCGGATCAAGAGCTACCAACTCTTTTTCCGAAGGTAA
CTGGCTTCAGCAGAGCGCAGATACCAAATACTGTTCTTCTAGTGTAGCCGTAGTTAGGCCACCACTTCAA
GAACTCTGTAGCACCGCCTACATACCTCGCTCTGCTAATCCTGTTACCAGTGGCTGCTGCCAGTGGCGAT
AAGTCGTGTCTTACCGGGTTGGACTCAAGACGATAGTTACCGGATAAGGCGCAGCGGTCGGGCTGAACGG
GGGGTTCGTGCACACAGCCCAGCTTGGAGCGAACGACCTACACCGAACTGAGATACCTACAGCGTGAGCT
ATGAGAAAGCGCCACGCTTCCCGAAGGGAGAAAGGCGGACAGGTATCCGGTAAGCGGCAGGGTCGGAACA
GGAGAGCGCACGAGGGAGCTTCCAGGGGGAAACGCCTGGTATCTTTATAGTCCTGTCGGGTTTCGCCACC
TCTGACTTGAGCGTCGATTTTTGTGATGCTCGTCAGGGGGGCGGAGCCTATGGAAAAACGCCAGCAACGC
GGCCTTTTTACGGTTCCTGGCCTTTTGCTGGCCTTTTGCTCACATGTTCTTTCCTGCGTTATCCCCTGAT
TCTGTGGATAACCGTATTACCGCCTTTGAGTGAGCTGATACCGCTCGCCGCAGCCGAACGACCGAGCGCA
GCGAGTCAGTGAGCGAGGAAGCGGAAGAGCGCCCAATACGCAAACCGCCTCTCCCCGCGCGTTGGCCGAT
TCATTAATGCAGCTGGCACGACAGGTTTCCCGACTGGAAAGCGGGCAGTGAGCGCAACGCAATTAATGTG
AGTTAGCTCACTCATTAGGCACCCCAGGCTTTACACTTTATGCTTCCGGCTCGTATGTTGTGTGGAATTG
TGAGCGGATAACAATTTCACACAGGAAACAGCTATGACCATGATTACGCCAAGCGCGCAATTAACCCTCA
CTAAAGGGAACAAAAGCTGGAGCTGCAAGCTTAATGTAGTCTTATGCAATACTCTTGTAGTCTTGCAACA
TGGTAACGATGAGTTAGCAACATGCCTTACAAGGAGAGAAAAAGCACCGTGCATGCCGATTGGTGGAAGT
AAGGTGGTACGATCGTGCCTTATTAGGAAGGCAACAGACGGGTCTGACATGGATTGGACGAACCACTGAA
TTGCCGCATTGCAGAGATATTGTATTTAAGTGCCTAGCTCGATACATAAACGGGTCTCTCTGGTTAGACC
AGATCTGAGCCTGGGAGCTCTCTGGCTAACTAGGGAACCCACTGCTTAAGCCTCAATAAAGCTTGCCTTG
AGTGCTTCAAGTAGTGTGTGCCCGTCTGTTGTGTGACTCTGGTAACTAGAGATCCCTCAGACCCTTTTAG
TCAGTGTGGAAAATCTCTAGCAGTGGCGCCCGAACAGGGACTTGAAAGCGAAAGGGAAACCAGAGGAGCT
CTCTCGACGCAGGACTCGGCTTGCTGAAGCGCGCACGGCAAGAGGCGAGGGGCGGCGACTGGTGAGTACG
CCAAAAATTTTGACTAGCGGAGGCTAGAAGGAGAGAGATGGGTGCGAGAGCGTCAGTATTAAGCGGGGGA
GAATTAGATCGCGATGGGAAAAAATTCGGTTAAGGCCAGGGGGAAAGAAAAAATATAAATTAAAACATAT
AGTATGGGCAAGCAGGGAGCTAGAACGATTCGCAGTTAATCCTGGCCTGTTAGAAACATCAGAAGGCTGT
AGACAAATACTGGGACAGCTACAACCATCCCTTCAGACAGGATCAGAAGAACTTAGATCATTATATAATA
CAGTAGCAACCCTCTATTGTGTGCATCAAAGGATAGAGATAAAAGACACCAAGGAAGCTTTAGACAAGAT
AGAGGAAGAGCAAAACAAAAGTAAGACCACCGCACAGCAAGCGGCCGCTGATCTTCAGACCTGGAGGAGG
AGATATGAGGGACAATTGGAGAAGTGAATTATATAAATATAAAGTAGTAAAAATTGAACCATTAGGAGTA
GCACCCACCAAGGCAAAGAGAAGAGTGGTGCAGAGAGAAAAAAGAGCAGTGGGAATAGGAGCTTTGTTCC
TTGGGTTCTTGGGAGCAGCAGGAAGCACTATGGGCGCAGCGTCAATGACGCTGACGGTACAGGCCAGACA
ATTATTGTCTGGTATAGTGCAGCAGCAGAACAATTTGCTGAGGGCTATTGAGGCGCAACAGCATCTGTTG
CAACTCACAGTCTGGGGCATCAAGCAGCTCCAGGCAAGAATCCTGGCTGTGGAAAGATACCTAAAGGATC
AACAGCTCCTGGGGATTTGGGGTTGCTCTGGAAAACTCATTTGCACCACTGCTGTGCCTTGGAATGCTAG
TTGGAGTAATAAATCTCTGGAACAGATTTGGAATCACACGACCTGGATGGAGTGGGACAGAGAAATTAAC
AATTACACAAGCTTAATACACTCCTTAATTGAAGAATCGCAAAACCAGCAAGAAAAGAATGAACAAGAAT
TATTGGAATTAGATAAATGGGCAAGTTTGTGGAATTGGTTTAACATAACAAATTGGCTGTGGTATATAAA
ATTATTCATAATGATAGTAGGAGGCTTGGTAGGTTTAAGAATAGTTTTTGCTGTACTTTCTATAGTGAAT
AGAGTTAGGCAGGGATATTCACCATTATCGTTTCAGACCCACCTCCCAACCCCGAGGGGACCCAGAGAGG
GCCTATTTCCCATGATTCCTTCATATTTGCATATACGATACAAGGCTGTTAGAGAGATAATTAGAATTAA
TTTGACTGTAAACACAAAGATATTAGTACAAAATACGTGACGTAGAAAGTAATAATTTCTTGGGTAGTTT
GCAGTTTTAAAATTATGTTTTAAAATGGACTATCATATGCTTACCGTAACTTGAAAGTATTTCGATTTCT
TGGCTTTATATATCTTGTGGAAAGGACGAAACACCGCCCAAACATCCACACGTCCGGTTTTAGAGCTAGA
AATAGCAAGTTAAAATAAGGCTAGTCCGTTATCAACTTGAAAAAGTGGCACCGAGTCGGTGCTTTTTTAA
GCTTGGCGTAACTAGATCTTGAGACAAATGGCAGTATTCATCCACAATTTTAAAAGAAAAGGGGGGATTG
GGGGGTACAGTGCAGGGGAAAGAATAGTAGACATAATAGCAACAGACATACAAACTAAAGAATTACAAAA
ACAAATTACAAAAATTCAAAATTTTCGGGTTTATTACAGGGACAGCAGAGATCCACTTTGGCGCCGGCTC
GAGGGGG
Features (pLannotate 1.2.2; 29 found; start..end, strand, type, name):
     14..80      +  CDS            small t antigen (fragment): SV40 (simian virus 40) small t antigen
    106..317     +  promoter       EF-1α core promoter: core promoter for human elongation factor EF-1α
    318..1256    +  intron         EF-1α intron A: intron upstream of the start codon of human EF-1α
   1278..1877    +  CDS            PuroR (fragment): puromycin N-acetyltransferase; pac from Streptomyces; confers resistance to puromycin
   1893..2481    +  misc_feature   WPRE: woodchuck hepatitis virus posttranscriptional regulatory element
   2532..2551    +  misc_feature   cPPT/CTS (fragment): central polypurine tract and central termination sequence of HIV-1
   2553..2786    +  LTR            3' LTR (ΔU3): self-inactivating 3' long terminal repeat (LTR) from HIV-1
   2864..2985    +  polyA_signal   SV40 poly(A) signal: SV40 polyadenylation signal
   3025..3160    +  rep_origin     SV40 ori: SV40 origin of replication
   3181..3199    -  promoter       T7 promoter: promoter for bacteriophage T7 RNA polymerase
   3207..3362    +  CDS            lacZα (fragment): LacZα fragment of β-galactosidase; lacZ fragment
   3367..3795    +  rep_origin     f1 ori (sequence partly withheld): f1 bacteriophage origin of replication; arrow indicates direction of (+) strand synthesis
   3848..3952    +  promoter       AmpR promoter: bla
   3953..4813    +  CDS            AmpR: β-lactamase; bla; confers resistance to ampicillin, carbenicillin, and related antibiotics
   4984..5572    +  rep_origin     ori: high-copy-number ColE1/pMB1/pBR322/pUC origin of replication
   5755..5847    +  CDS            lacI (fragment): lac repressor; lacI; The lac repressor binds to the lac operator to inhibit transcription in E. coli. This inhibition can be relieved by adding lactose or isopropyl-β-D-thiogalactopyranoside (IPTG).
   5860..5881    +  protein_bind   CAP binding site: CAP binding activates transcription in the presence of cAMP. E. coli catabolite activator protein
   5896..5926    +  promoter       lac promoter: promoter for the E. coli lac operon
   5934..5950    +  protein_bind   lac operator: The lac repressor binds to the lac operator to inhibit transcription in E. coli. This inhibition can be relieved by adding lactose or isopropyl-β-D-thiogalactopyranoside (IPTG). lac repressor encoded by lacI
   5995..6013    +  promoter       T3 promoter: promoter for bacteriophage T3 RNA polymerase
   6041..6267    +  promoter       RSV promoter: Rous sarcoma virus enhancer/promoter
   6268..6448    +  LTR            5' LTR (truncated): truncated 5' long terminal repeat (LTR) from HIV-1
   6495..6620    +  misc_feature   HIV-1 Ψ: packaging signal of human immunodeficiency virus type 1
   6604..6967    +  CDS            HIV-1 gag (fragment): gag protein from human immunodeficiency virus 1; gag
   7113..7346    +  misc_feature   RRE: The Rev response element (RRE) of HIV-1 allows for Rev-dependent mRNA export from the nucleus to the cytoplasm.
   7723..7749    +  CDS            Rev (fragment): human immunodeficiency virus 1 (HIV-1) Rev protein; rev; enhances nuclear export of unspliced and incompletely spliced viral mRNAs
   7753..7993    +  promoter       U6 promoter: RNA polymerase III promoter for human U6 snRNA
   8023..8098    +  misc_RNA       gRNA scaffold: guide RNA scaffold for the Streptococcus pyogenes CRISPR/Cas9 system
   8154..8271    +  misc_feature   cPPT/CTS: central polypurine tract and central termination sequence of HIV-1
