[The description below was written by a language model from this plasmid's Addgene catalogue record and pLannotate feature annotations shown in this document.]
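Description:
TNK1 gRNA (BRDN0001146081) is a third-generation lentiviral CRISPR guide plasmid built on the lentiGuide-Puro backbone. It carries a single guide RNA directed against human TNK1, designed against two reference transcripts of that gene. The plasmid is propagated in E. coli through a high-copy ColE1/pUC-type origin with ampicillin selection (AmpR under its bla promoter). The backbone also retains an f1 origin, an SV40 origin and poly(A) signal, and remnants of lac and T7/T3 cloning elements.

The lentiviral transfer cassette begins with an RSV promoter fused to a truncated HIV-1 5' LTR, which drives Tat-independent production of genomic RNA in packaging cells. This is followed by the Ψ packaging signal with a partial gag sequence, and the Rev response element for nuclear export of the unspliced transcript. Within the provirus, the human U6 RNA polymerase III promoter transcribes the TNK1-targeting spacer joined to the Streptococcus pyogenes Cas9 gRNA scaffold. A cPPT/CTS element, which aids nuclear import of the reverse-transcribed genome, follows the scaffold. A separate EF-1α core promoter with its intron A then expresses puromycin N-acetyltransferase for selection of transduced mammalian cells. The WPRE downstream of this marker enhances transcript expression. The cassette ends in a ΔU3 self-inactivating 3' LTR, which silences LTR promoter activity after integration.

The plasmid does not encode Cas9, so it is intended for cells that already express Cas9 or for use alongside a separate Cas9 lentivirus. It is an individual clone from a human kinome gRNA collection, suited to stable knockout of TNK1 in loss-of-function studies.
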