Addgene plasmid #76478: TNK1 gRNA (BRDN0001146081)
Purpose: 3rd generation lentiviral gRNA plasmid targeting human TNK1
Depositing lab: John Doench & David Root. Depositing organization: Broad Institute. Publication: Optimized sgRNA design to maximize activity and minimize off-target effects of CRISPR-Cas9. Doench JG, Fusi N, Sullender M, Hegde M, Vaimberg EW, Donovan KF, Smith I, Tothova Z, Wilen C, Orchard R, Virgin HW, Listgarten J, Root DE. Nat Biotechnol. 2016 Jan 18. doi: 10.1038/nbt.3437. PubMed 26780180.
Backbone
  Vector backbone: lentiGuide-Puro
  Backbone manufacturer: Zhang Lab (Addgene plasmid # 52963)
  Vector type: Mammalian Expression, Lentiviral, CRISPR
  Selectable markers: Puromycin
Growth in bacteria
  Bacterial resistance: Ampicillin, 100 μg/mL
  Growth temperature: 37°C
  Growth strain: DH5alpha
  Copy number: High Copy
Gene/Insert
  Gene/Insert name: TNK1 (alt names: TNK1; NM_001251902.1)
  gRNA/shRNA sequence: CCCAAACATCCACACGTCCG
  Species: H. sapiens (human)
  Entrez Gene: TNK1 (a.k.a. MGC46193)
  Promoter: hU6
  Cloning method: Unknown
  Sequencing primers: 5′ U6-F; 3′ pS2-R
Terms and licenses: Academic/Nonprofit Terms; Industry Terms: Not Available to Industry
Depositor comments: The gRNA was designed to target the following Genbank reference sequence(s): NM_001251902.1,NM_003985.4. Note that this plasmid does NOT contain Cas9. It should be used in conjunction with lentiCas9-Blast (Addgene #52962) or otherwise with cell lines already expressing Cas9. Browse the full kinome gRNA library at http://www.addgene.org/pooled-library/broadgpp-human-kinome/ or visit http://www.broadinstitute.org/rnai/public/ for detailed protocols and information.
How to cite: TNK1 gRNA (BRDN0001146081) was a gift from John Doench & David Root (Addgene plasmid # 76478 ; http://n2t.net/addgene:76478 ; RRID:Addgene_76478)
