>Addgene plasmid #76478 | TNK1 gRNA (BRDN0001146081) | depositor partial sequence | sequence record 143938 | Target Sequence
CCCAAACATCCACACGTCCG
