>Addgene plasmid #76478 | TNK1 gRNA (BRDN0001146081) | addgene partial sequence | sequence record 185915 | hU6-F
TAGAAAGTAATAATTTCTTGGGTAGTTTGCAGTTTTAAAATTATGTTTTAAAATGGACTATCATATGCTT
ACCGTAACTTGAAAGTATTTCGATTTCTTGGCTTTATATATCTTGTGGAAAGGACGAAACACCGCCCAAA
CATCCACACGTCCGGTTTTAGAGCTAGAAATAGCAAGTTAAAATAAGGCTAGTCCGTTATCAACTTGAAA
AAGTGGCACCGAGTCGGTGCTTTTTTAAGCTTGGCGTAACTAGATCTTGAGACAAATGGCAGTATTCATC
CACAATTTTAAAAGAAAAGGGGGGATTGGGGGGTACAGTGCAGGGGAAAGAATAGTAGACATAATAGCAA
CAGACATACAAACTAAAGAATTACAAAAACAAATTACAAAAATTCAAAATTTTCGGGTTTATTACAGGGA
CAGCAGAGATCCACTTTGGCGCCGGCTCGAGGGGGCCCGGGTGCAAAGATGGATAAAGTTTTAAACAGAG
AGGAATCTTTGCAGCTAATGGACCTTCTAGGTCTTGAAAGGAGTGGGAATTGGCTCCGGTGCCCGTCAGT
GGGCAGAGCG
